Addgene plasmid #244257: pAAVLINKv1-pCALM1-Cre-3'-IQSEC2-FLAG
Purpose: 3' AAVLINK plasmid for IQSEC2 expression
Depositing lab: Zhonghua Lu. Depositing organization: Shenzhen Institute of Advanced Technology (SIAT), Chinese Academy of Sciences. Publication: AAVLINK: A potent DNA-recombination method for large cargo delivery in gene therapy. Lin J, Lin Y, Liu N, Cao W, Zhang J, Wen S, Zhang Y, Liao W, Hong Z, Lin Y, Liu Q, Liu H, Li Q, Chen B, Li M, Luo Z, Yang L, Yang Y, Zheng SH, Wang Y, Chu H, Hu Y, Qin Y, Luo BX, Tian S, Chen Y, Yan T, Yang L, Wang H, Liu T, Jiang Y, Lu Z. Cell. 2026 Feb 5;189(3):969-986.e17. doi: 10.1016/j.cell.2025.12.039. Epub 2026 Jan 27. PubMed 41605211.
Backbone
  Vector backbone: pAAV-MCS2
  Backbone manufacturer: Steve Jackson (Addgene # 46954)
  Vector type: AAV
Growth in bacteria
  Bacterial resistance: Ampicillin, 100 μg/mL
  Growth temperature: 37°C
  Growth strain: NEB Stable
  Copy number: High Copy
Gene/Insert
  Gene/Insert name: IQSEC2
  Species: H. sapiens (human)
  Entrez Gene: IQSEC2 (a.k.a. BRAG1, IQ-ArfGEF, MRX1, MRX18, MRX78)
  Promoter: pCALM1
  Tag / fusion protein: FLAG (C terminal on insert)
  Cloning method: Restriction Enzyme; 5′ cloning site unknown (unknown if destroyed)
Terms and licenses: Academic/Nonprofit Terms; Industry Terms: Not Available to Industry
Depositor comments: See publication for corresponding AAV Link vectors.
How to cite: pAAVLINKv1-pCALM1-Cre-3'-IQSEC2-FLAG was a gift from Zhonghua Lu (Addgene plasmid # 244257 ; http://n2t.net/addgene:244257 ; RRID:Addgene_244257)
