[The description below was written by a language model from this plasmid's Addgene catalogue record and pLannotate feature annotations shown in this document.]
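Description:
pAAVLINKv1-pCALM1-Cre-3'-IQSEC2-FLAG is an AAV transfer plasmid built on the pAAV-MCS2 backbone. It serves as the 3' half of a two-vector AAVLINK set for expressing human IQSEC2 (BRAG1), an ARF guanine nucleotide exchange factor whose coding sequence is too large to fit comfortably in a single AAV genome with its regulatory elements. The plasmid is maintained in E. coli at high copy through a ColE1/pUC-type origin with ampicillin selection (AmpR with its own promoter), and it also carries an f1 origin. AAV2 inverted terminal repeats flank the payload. The annotation detects only short fragments of the left ITR, while the right one is called in full.

Between the ITRs, the feature table shows a Cre recombinase coding sequence, which the catalogue entry says is driven by the CALM1 promoter. That promoter is not annotated, but it presumably lies in the unannotated stretch upstream of Cre. Downstream of Cre are chimeric β-globin/immunoglobulin intron fragments that bracket a lox2272 site. These are followed by a partial IQSEC2 open reading frame representing the 3' portion of the gene, fused at its C terminus to a 3xFLAG epitope. The cassette ends with a WPRE-derived element and SV40 polyadenylation sequences.

This layout suggests that Cre made from this vector recombines its lox2272 site with a matching site on a partner 5' vector. That would join the two AAV genomes so that the lox scar sits within an intron and is spliced out, giving a full-length FLAG-tagged IQSEC2 transcript. The record does not spell out this mechanism or identify the partner vector, referring instead to the associated publication on large-cargo delivery for gene therapy.
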