Features (pLannotate 1.2.2; 20 found; start..end, strand, type, name):
     12..39      +  repeat_region  AAV2 ITR (fragment): inverted terminal repeat of adeno-associated virus serotype 2 inverted
     68..95      +  repeat_region  AAV2 ITR (fragment): inverted terminal repeat of adeno-associated virus serotype 2 inverted
    277..1305    +  CDS            cre: RECR_BPP1 - Experimental evidence at protein level: Swiss-Prot protein existence level 1. Catalyzes site-specific recombination between two 34-base- pair LOXP sites. Its role is to maintain the phage genome as a monomeric unit-copy plasmid in the lysogenic state. From Escherichia phage P1 (Bacteriophage P1).
   1309..1349    +  intron         chimeric intron (fragment): chimera between introns from human β-globin and immunoglobulin heavy chain genes
   1356..1380    +  protein_bind   lox2272 (fragment): Cre-mediated recombination occurs in the 8-bp core sequence (GGATACTT). lox2272 sites are compatible with each other, but incompatible with loxP or loxN sites (Lee and Saito, 1988). Cre recombinase
   1390..1481    +  intron         chimeric intron (fragment): chimera between introns from human β-globin and immunoglobulin heavy chain genes
   1480..3780    +  CDS            IQSEC2 (fragment): IQEC2_HUMAN - Also known as KIAA0522. Experimental evidence at protein level: Swiss-Prot protein existence level 1. Is a guanine nucleotide exchange factor for the ARF GTP- binding proteins. From Homo sapiens (Human).
   3787..3852    +  CDS            3xFLAG: three tandem FLAG® epitope tags, followed by an enterokinase cleavage site
   3864..4021    +  misc_feature   WPRE (fragment): woodchuck hepatitis virus posttranscriptional regulatory element
   4027..4111    +  misc_feature   WPRE (fragment): woodchuck hepatitis virus posttranscriptional regulatory element
   4110..4153    -  polyA_signal   SV40 poly(A) signal (fragment): SV40 polyadenylation signal
   4157..4224    -  polyA_signal   SV40 poly(A) signal (fragment): SV40 polyadenylation signal
   4330..4470    +  repeat_region  AAV2 ITR: inverted terminal repeat of adeno-associated virus serotype 2 inverted
   4475..4526    -  misc_feature   bom (fragment): basis of mobility region from pBR322
   4545..5000    +  rep_origin     f1 ori (sequence partly withheld): f1 bacteriophage origin of replication; arrow indicates direction of (+) strand synthesis
   5001..5050    -  misc_feature   bom (fragment): basis of mobility region from pBR322
   5152..5187    -  CDS            rop (fragment): Rop protein, which maintains plasmids at low copy number; rop
   5282..5386    +  promoter       AmpR promoter: bla
   5387..6247    +  CDS            AmpR: β-lactamase; bla; confers resistance to ampicillin, carbenicillin, and related antibiotics
   6418..7006    +  rep_origin     ori: high-copy-number ColE1/pMB1/pBR322/pUC origin of replication
>Addgene plasmid #244257 | pAAVLINKv1-pCALM1-Cre-3'-IQSEC2-FLAG | addgene full sequence | sequence record 491390 | Addgene NGS Result
CCTGCAGGCAGCTGCGCGCTCGCTCGCTCACTGAGGCCGCCCGGGCGTCGGGCGACCTTTGGTCGCCCGG
CCTCAGTGAGCGAGCGAGCGCGCAGAGAGGGAGTGGCCAACTCCATCACTAGGGGTTCCTGCGGCCGCAC
GCGTCGCTCTGCGCGAGGCGGCTCCGCCGCGGCGGAGGGATACGGCGCACCATATATATATCGCGGGGCG
CAGACTCGCGCTCCGGCAGTGGTGCTGGGAGTGTCGTGGACGCCGTGCCGTTACTCGTACGCCACCATGT
CCAATTTACTGACCGTACACCAAAATTTGCCTGCATTACCGGTCGATGCAACGAGTGATGAGGTTCGCAA
GAACCTGATGGACATGTTCAGGGATCGCCAGGCGTTTTCTGAGCATACCTGGAAAATGCTTCTGTCCGTT
TGCCGGTCGTGGGCGGCATGGTGCAAGTTGAATAACCGGAAATGGTTTCCCGCAGAACCTGAAGATGTTC
GCGATTATCTTCTATATCTTCAGGCGCGCGGTCTGGCAGTAAAAACCATCCAGCAACATTTGGGCCAGCT
AAACATGCTTCATCGTCGGTCCGGGCTGCCACGACCAAGTGACAGCAATGCTGTTTCACTGGTTATGCGG
CGGATCCGAAAAGAAAACGTTGATGCCGGTGAACGTGCAAAACAGGCTCTAGCGTTCGAACGCACTGATT
TCGACCAGGTTCGTTCACTCATGGAAAATAGCGATCGCTGCCAGGATATACGTAATCTGGCATTTCTGGG
GATTGCTTATAACACCCTGTTACGTATAGCCGAAATTGCCAGGATCAGGGTTAAAGATATCTCACGTACT
GACGGTGGGAGAATGTTAATCCATATTGGCAGAACGAAAACGCTGGTTAGCACCGCAGGTGTAGAGAAGG
CACTTAGCCTGGGGGTAACTAAACTGGTCGAGCGATGGATTTCCGTCTCTGGTGTAGCTGATGATCCGAA
TAACTACCTGTTTTGCCGGGTCAGAAAAAATGGTGTTGCCGCGCCATCTGCCACCAGCCAGCTATCAACT
CGCGCCCTGGAAGGGATTTTTGAAGCAACTCATCGATTGATTTACGGCGCTAAGGATGACTCTGGTCAGA
GATACCTGGCCTGGTCTGGACACAGTGCCCGTGTCGGAGCCGCGCGAGATATGGCCCGCGCTGGAGTTTC
AATACCGGAGATCATGCAAGCTGGTGGCTGGACCAATGTAAATATTGTAATGAACTATATCCGTAACCTG
GATAGTGAAACAGGGGCAATGGTGCGCCTGCTGGAAGATGGCGATTAGGTAAGTATCAAGGTTACAAGAC
AGGTTTAAGGAGACCAATAACTAGTATAACTTCGTATAGGATACTTTATAGCAATTTATGAAACTGGGCT
TGTCGAGACAGAGAAGACTCTTGCGTTTCTGATAGGCACCTATTGGTCTTACTGACATCCACTTTGCCTT
TCTCTCCACAGGGAGCCTCCGGCTACCGGCCTGTGCAAGCAGACTTACCAGCGGGAGACAAGGCATAGCT
GGGACTCGCCAGCTTTCAACAATGATGTGGTCCAGAGGCGGCACTACCGAATCGGCCTCAACCTCTTCAA
CAAGAAGCCAGAGAAGGGTATCCAGTATCTGATCGAGCGGGGCTTCCTGTCAGACACACCGGTGGGAGTG
GCTCACTTCATCCTGGAGCGGAAAGGCCTCAGCCGGCAGATGATAGGGGAATTCCTAGGGAACCGGCAGA
AGCAGTTCAACAGAGACGTGTTGGACTGTGTGGTGGATGAGATGGACTTCTCCTCCATGGATCTGGATGA
TGCGCTCCGGAAGTTCCAGTCCCATATCCGGGTTCAGGGTGAGGCCCAGAAAGTGGAGCGACTCATCGAA
GCCTTCAGCCAGCGGTACTGTGTCTGTAACCCAGCCCTCGTGCGCCAGTTCCGGAACCCAGACACCATCT
TCATCCTTGCTTTTGCCATCATCCTCCTCAATACCGACATGTACAGTCCCAGCGTCAAAGCTGAACGAAA
GATGAAACTAGATGACTTCATCAAGAACCTGAGAGGGGTTGACAATGGTGAAGACATCCCCCGAGACCTC
CTGGTGGGCATCTACCAGCGCATCCAGGGGCGTGAACTGCGGACCAACGATGACCATGTGTCCCAGGTGC
AGGCTGTGGAGCGCATGATTGTTGGAAAGAAACCAGTCCTGTCTCTCCCTCACCGTCGACTGGTTTGCTG
CTGCCAGCTCTACGAGGTGCCAGATCCAAACCGCCCCCAGAGGCTAGGGTTGCATCAGCGGGAGGTCTTC
CTCTTCAATGATCTCCTTGTGGTCACCAAAATTTTCCAGAAGAAGAAGATCTTGGTGACGTACAGTTTCC
GTCAGTCTTTCCCCCTCGTGGAAATGCACATGCAGCTCTTCCAGAATTCATATTACCAGTTTGGGATCAA
GTTGCTGTCTGCAGTACCTGGTGGGGAGCGAAAAGTCCTCATCATCTTCAATGCCCCCAGCCTCCAGGAC
CGGCTGCGCTTTACATCCGACCTGCGCGAGTCCATTGCGGAGGTGCAGGAGATGGAGAAATACCGTGTGG
AGTCGGAGCTGGAGAAGCAGAAAGGTATGATGCGGCCTAACGCCTCACAGCCTGGAGGGGCCAAGGACTC
AGTGAATGGGACGATGGCCCGCAGTAGCCTGGAGGACACTTACGGGGCAGGCGATGGGCTCAAACGGGGC
GCACTCAGCAGTTCCCTGCGAGACCTCTCTGATGCAGGGAAGCGGGGGCGGCGTAACAGCGTGGGATCGC
TGGACAGCACCATCGAAGGGTCTGTTATTAGCAGTCCACGCCCTCACCAGAGGATGCCACCTCCGCCCCC
ACCCCCTCCGCCAGAGGAGTACAAGAGCCAGAGGCCCGTCTCCAACTCCTCATCCTTCCTGGGCTCCCTA
TTTGGAAGCAAGCGGGGCAAGGGGCCCTTCCAGATGCCACCACCGCCAACAGGCCAGGCCTCTGCCTCCT
CTTCATCTGCTTCTTCCACGCACCACCACCACCACCACCACCATCATGGCCATAGCCACGGTGGCCTGGG
GGTGCTGCCTGATGGGCAGTCCAAGCTCCAGGCCCTGCATGCCCAGTATTGCCAAGGACCGGGCCCTGCC
CCGCCACCCTACCTCCCACCCCAGCAGCCCTCTCTTCCCCCACCTCCCCAGCAGCCCCCACCCTTGCCCC
AGCTGGGCTCCATTCCACCGCCTCCCGCCTCAGCCCCACCTGTGGGGCCACATCGCCACTTCCACGCCCA
TGGCCCAGTCCCAGGGCCCCAACACTATACCTTGGGCCGGCCAGGCAGGGCACCCAGACGGGGGGCTGGA
GGACACCCTCAGTTTGCTCCACATGGCCGCCACCCCCTGCACCAGCCCACATCCCCACTGCCCCTGTACA
GTCCTGCCCCCCAGCACCCTCCAGCCCACAAACAGGGCCCTAAGCACTTCATCTTCAGCCACCACCCACA
GATGATGCCAGCAGCAGGCGCGGCTGGGGGCCCTGGATCCCGGCCACCAGGGGGCTCCTACTCCCACCCC
CACCACCCCCAGTCACCATTGTCACCACACTCACCCATCCCACCCCACCCCTCCTATCCACCCCTCCCCC
CACCCTCCCCTCACACCCCGCACTCACCCCTTCCACCCACCTCCCCCCATGGCCCGCTGCACGCCTCTGG
GCCCCCTGGCACAGCCAACCCCCCCAGTGCAAACCCCAAGGCCAAGCCAAGCCGGATCAGCACCGTGGTC
TGTACAGACTACAAAGACCATGACGGTGATTATAAAGATCATGACATCGACTACAAGGATGACGATGACA
AGTAACTCGAGATAATCAACCTCTGGATTACAAAATTTGTGAAAGATTGACTGGTATTCTTAACTATGTT
GCTCCTTTTACGCTATGTGGATACGCTGCTTTAATGCCTTTGTATCATGCTATTGCTTCCCGTATGGCTT
TCATTTTCTCCTCCTTGTATAAATCCTGGTTAGTTCTTGCCACGGCGGAACTCATCGCCGCCTGCCTTGC
CCGCTGCTGGACAGGGGCTCGGCTGTTGGGCACTGACAATTCCGTGGTGTTTATTTGTGAAATTTGTGAT
GCTATTGCTTTATTTGTAACCATCTAGCTTTATTTGTGAAATTTGTGATGCTATTGCTTTATTTGTAACC
ATTATAAGCTGCAATAAACAAGTTAACAACAACAATTGCATTCATTTTATGTTTCAGGTTCAGGGGGAGA
TGTGGGAGGTTTTTTAAAGATCTGGAGACCGGTGTGGCACGTGCGGACCGAGCGGCCGCAGGAACCCCTA
GTGATGGAGTTGGCCACTCCCTCTCTGCGCGCTCGCTCGCTCACTGAGGCCGGGCGACCAAAGGTCGCCC
GACGCCCGGGCTTTGCCCGGGCGGCCTCAGTGAGCGAGCGAGCGCGCAGCTGCCTGCAGGGGCGCCTGAT
GCGGTATTTTCTCCTTACGCATCTGTGCGGTATTTCACACCGCATA
[95 nt withheld, positions 4527-4621]
T
[46 nt withheld, positions 4623-4668]
C
[141 nt withheld, positions 4670-4810]
CCTTTGACGTTGGAGTCCACGTTCTTT
[37 nt withheld, positions 4838-4874]
ACTCTATCTCGGGCTATTCTTTTGATTTATAAGGGATTTTGCCGATTTCGGTCTATTGGTTAAAAAATGA
GCTGATTTAACAAAAATTTAACGCGAATTTTAACAAAATATTAACGTTTACAATTTTATGGTGCACTCTC
AGTACAATCTGCTCTGATGCCGCATAGTTAAGCCAGCCCCGACACCCGCCAACACCCGCTGACGCGCCCT
GACGGGCTTGTCTGCTCCCGGCATCCGCTTACAGACAAGCTGTGACCGTCTCCGGGAGCTGCATGTGTCA
GAGGTTTTCACCGTCATCACCGAAACGCGCGAGACGAAAGGGCCTCGTGATACGCCTATTTTTATAGGTT
AATGTCATGATAATAATGGTTTCTTAGACGTCAGGTGGCACTTTTCGGGGAAATGTGCGCGGAACCCCTA
TTTGTTTATTTTTCTAAATACATTCAAATATGTATCCGCTCATGAGACAATAACCCTGATAAATGCTTCA
ATAATATTGAAAAAGGAAGAGTATGAGTATTCAACATTTCCGTGTCGCCCTTATTCCCTTTTTTGCGGCA
TTTTGCCTTCCTGTTTTTGCTCACCCAGAAACGCTGGTGAAAGTAAAAGATGCTGAAGATCAGTTGGGTG
CACGAGTGGGTTACATCGAACTGGATCTCAACAGCGGTAAGATCCTTGAGAGTTTTCGCCCCGAAGAACG
TTTTCCAATGATGAGCACTTTTAAAGTTCTGCTATGTGGCGCGGTATTATCCCGTATTGACGCCGGGCAA
GAGCAACTCGGTCGCCGCATACACTATTCTCAGAATGACTTGGTTGAGTACTCACCAGTCACAGAAAAGC
ATCTTACGGATGGCATGACAGTAAGAGAATTATGCAGTGCTGCCATAACCATGAGTGATAACACTGCGGC
CAACTTACTTCTGACAACGATCGGAGGACCGAAGGAGCTAACCGCTTTTTTGCACAACATGGGGGATCAT
GTAACTCGCCTTGATCGTTGGGAACCGGAGCTGAATGAAGCCATACCAAACGACGAGCGTGACACCACGA
TGCCTGTAGCAATGGCAACAACGTTGCGCAAACTATTAACTGGCGAACTACTTACTCTAGCTTCCCGGCA
ACAATTAATAGACTGGATGGAGGCGGATAAAGTTGCAGGACCACTTCTGCGCTCGGCCCTTCCGGCTGGC
TGGTTTATTGCTGATAAATCTGGAGCCGGTGAGCGTGGGTCTCGCGGTATCATTGCAGCACTGGGGCCAG
ATGGTAAGCCCTCCCGTATCGTAGTTATCTACACGACGGGGAGTCAGGCAACTATGGATGAACGAAATAG
ACAGATCGCTGAGATAGGTGCCTCACTGATTAAGCATTGGTAACTGTCAGACCAAGTTTACTCATATATA
CTTTAGATTGATTTAAAACTTCATTTTTAATTTAAAAGGATCTAGGTGAAGATCCTTTTTGATAATCTCA
TGACCAAAATCCCTTAACGTGAGTTTTCGTTCCACTGAGCGTCAGACCCCGTAGAAAAGATCAAAGGATC
TTCTTGAGATCCTTTTTTTCTGCGCGTAATCTGCTGCTTGCAAACAAAAAAACCACCGCTACCAGCGGTG
GTTTGTTTGCCGGATCAAGAGCTACCAACTCTTTTTCCGAAGGTAACTGGCTTCAGCAGAGCGCAGATAC
CAAATACTGTTCTTCTAGTGTAGCCGTAGTTAGGCCACCACTTCAAGAACTCTGTAGCACCGCCTACATA
CCTCGCTCTGCTAATCCTGTTACCAGTGGCTGCTGCCAGTGGCGATAAGTCGTGTCTTACCGGGTTGGAC
TCAAGACGATAGTTACCGGATAAGGCGCAGCGGTCGGGCTGAACGGGGGGTTCGTGCACACAGCCCAGCT
TGGAGCGAACGACCTACACCGAACTGAGATACCTACAGCGTGAGCTATGAGAAAGCGCCACGCTTCCCGA
AGGGAGAAAGGCGGACAGGTATCCGGTAAGCGGCAGGGTCGGAACAGGAGAGCGCACGAGGGAGCTTCCA
GGGGGAAACGCCTGGTATCTTTATAGTCCTGTCGGGTTTCGCCACCTCTGACTTGAGCGTCGATTTTTGT
GATGCTCGTCAGGGGGGCGGAGCCTATGGAAAAACGCCAGCAACGCGGCCTTTTTACGGTTCCTGGCCTT
TTGCTGGCCTTTTGCTCACATGT
